>Addgene plasmid #75901 | SBK3 gRNA (BRDN0001148159) | addgene full sequence | sequence record 184790 | Addgene Assembled Sequence
CCCGGGTGCAAAGATGGATAAAGTTTTAAACAGAGAGGAATCTTTGCAGCTAATGGACCTTCTAGGTCTT
GAAAGGAGTGGGAATTGGCTCCGGTGCCCGTCAGTGGGCAGAGCGCACATCGCCCACAGTCCCCGAGAAG
TTGGGGGGAGGGGTCGGCAATTGATCCGGTGCCTAGAGAAGGTGGCGCGGGGTAAACTGGGAAAGTGATG
TCGTGTACTGGCTCCGCCTTTTTCCCGAGGGTGGGGGAGAACCGTATATAAGTGCAGTAGTCGCCGTGAA
CGTTCTTTTTCGCAACGGGTTTGCCGCCAGAACACAGGTAAGTGCCGTGTGTGGTTCCCGCGGGCCTGGC
CTCTTTACGGGTTATGGCCCTTGCGTGCCTTGAATTACTTCCACCTGGCTGCAGTACGTGATTCTTGATC
CCGAGCTTCGGGTTGGAAGTGGGTGGGAGAGTTCGAGGCCTTGCGCTTAAGGAGCCCCTTCGCCTCGTGC
TTGAGTTGAGGCCTGGCCTGGGCGCTGGGGCCGCCGCGTGCGAATCTGGTGGCACCTTCGCGCCTGTCTC
GCTGCTTTCGATAAGTCTCTAGCCATTTAAAATTTTTGATGACCTGCTGCGACGCTTTTTTTCTGGCAAG
ATAGTCTTGTAAATGCGGGCCAAGATCTGCACACTGGTATTTCGGTTTTTGGGGCCGCGGGCGGCGACGG
GGCCCGTGCGTCCCAGCGCACATGTTCGGCGAGGCGGGGCCTGCGAGCGCGGCCACCGAGAATCGGACGG
GGGTAGTCTCAAGCTGGCCGGCCTGCTCTGGTGCCTGGCCTCGCGCCGCCGTGTATCGCCCCGCCCTGGG
CGGCAAGGCTGGCCCGGTCGGCACCAGTTGCGTGAGCGGAAAGATGGCCGCTTCCCGGCCCTGCTGCAGG
GAGCTCAAAATGGAGGACGCGGCGCTCGGGAGAGCGGGCGGGTGAGTCACCCACACAAAGGAAAAGGGCC
TTTCCGTCCTCAGCCGTCGCTTCATGTGACTCCACGGAGTACCGGGCGCCGTCCAGGCACCTCGATTAGT
TCTCGAGCTTTTGGAGTACGTCGTCTTTAGGTTGGGGGGAGGGGTTTTATGCGATGGAGTTTCCCCACAC
TGAGTGGGTGGAGACTGAAGTTAGGCCAGCTTGGCACTTGATGTAATTCTCCTTGGAATTTGCCCTTTTT
GAGTTTGGATCTTGGTTCATTCTCAAGCCTCAGACAGTGGTTCAAAGTTTTTTTCTTCCATTTCAGGTGT
CGTGACGTACGGCCACCATGACCGAGTACAAGCCCACGGTGCGCCTCGCCACCCGCGACGACGTCCCCAG
GGCCGTACGCACCCTCGCCGCCGCGTTCGCCGACTACCCCGCCACGCGCCACACCGTCGATCCGGACCGC
CACATCGAGCGGGTCACCGAGCTGCAAGAACTCTTCCTCACGCGCGTCGGGCTCGACATCGGCAAGGTGT
GGGTCGCGGACGACGGCGCCGCCGTGGCGGTCTGGACCACGCCGGAGAGCGTCGAAGCGGGGGCGGTGTT
CGCCGAGATCGGCCCGCGCATGGCCGAGTTGAGCGGTTCCCGGCTGGCCGCGCAGCAACAGATGGAAGGC
CTCCTGGCGCCGCACCGGCCCAAGGAGCCCGCGTGGTTCCTGGCCACCGTCGGAGTCTCGCCCGACCACC
AGGGCAAGGGTCTGGGCAGCGCCGTCGTGCTCCCCGGAGTGGAGGCGGCCGAGCGCGCCGGGGTGCCCGC
CTTCCTGGAGACCTCCGCGCCCCGCAACCTCCCCTTCTACGAGCGGCTCGGCTTCACCGTCACCGCCGAC
GTCGAGGTGCCCGAAGGACCGCGCACCTGGTGCATGACCCGCAAGCCCGGTGCCTGAACGCGTTAAGTCG
ACAATCAACCTCTGGATTACAAAATTTGTGAAAGATTGACTGGTATTCTTAACTATGTTGCTCCTTTTAC
GCTATGTGGATACGCTGCTTTAATGCCTTTGTATCATGCTATTGCTTCCCGTATGGCTTTCATTTTCTCC
TCCTTGTATAAATCCTGGTTGCTGTCTCTTTATGAGGAGTTGTGGCCCGTTGTCAGGCAACGTGGCGTGG
TGTGCACTGTGTTTGCTGACGCAACCCCCACTGGTTGGGGCATTGCCACCACCTGTCAGCTCCTTTCCGG
GACTTTCGCTTTCCCCCTCCCTATTGCCACGGCGGAACTCATCGCCGCCTGCCTTGCCCGCTGCTGGACA
GGGGCTCGGCTGTTGGGCACTGACAATTCCGTGGTGTTGTCGGGGAAATCATCGTCCTTTCCTTGGCTGC
TCGCCTGTGTTGCCACCTGGATTCTGCGCGGGACGTCCTTCTGCTACGTCCCTTCGGCCCTCAATCCAGC
GGACCTTCCTTCCCGCGGCCTGCTGCCGGCTCTGCGGCCTCTTCCGCGTCTTCGCCTTCGCCCTCAGACG
AGTCGGATCTCCCTTTGGGCCGCCTCCCCGCGTCGACTTTAAGACCAATGACTTACAAGGCAGCTGTAGA
TCTTAGCCACTTTTTAAAAGAAAAGGGGGGACTGGAAGGGCTAATTCACTCCCAACGAAGACAAGATCTG
CTTTTTGCTTGTACTGGGTCTCTCTGGTTAGACCAGATCTGAGCCTGGGAGCTCTCTGGCTAACTAGGGA
ACCCACTGCTTAAGCCTCAATAAAGCTTGCCTTGAGTGCTTCAAGTAGTGTGTGCCCGTCTGTTGTGTGA
CTCTGGTAACTAGAGATCCCTCAGACCCTTTTAGTCAGTGTGGAAAATCTCTAGCAGTACGTATAGTAGT
TCATGTCATCTTATTATTCAGTATTTATAACTTGCAAAGAAATGAATATCAGAGAGTGAGAGGAACTTGT
TTATTGCAGCTTATAATGGTTACAAATAAAGCAATAGCATCACAAATTTCACAAATAAAGCATTTTTTTC
ACTGCATTCTAGTTGTGGTTTGTCCAAACTCATCAATGTATCTTATCATGTCTGGCTCTAGCTATCCCGC
CCCTAACTCCGCCCATCCCGCCCCTAACTCCGCCCAGTTCCGCCCATTCTCCGCCCCATGGCTGACTAAT
TTTTTTTATTTATGCAGAGGCCGAGGCCGCCTCGGCCTCTGAGCTATTCCAGAAGTAGTGAGGAGGCTTT
TTTGGAGGCCTAGGGACGTACCCAATTCGCCCTATAGTGAGTCGTATTACGCGCGCTCACTGGCCGTCGT
TTTACAACGTCGTGACTGGGAAAACCCTGGCGTTACCCAACTTAATCGCCTTGCAGCACATCCCCCTTTC
GCCAGCTGGCGTAATAGCGAAGAGGCCCGCACCGATCGCCCTTCCCAACAGTTGCGCAGCCTGAATGGCG
AATGGG
[124 nt withheld, positions 3367-3490]
C
[91 nt withheld, positions 3492-3582]
A
[49 nt withheld, positions 3584-3632]
CCTTTGACGTTGGAGTCCACGTTCTTT
[37 nt withheld, positions 3660-3696]
ACCCTATCTCGGTCTATTCTTTTGATTTATAAGGGATTTTGCCGATTTCGGCCTATTGGTTAAAAAATGA
GCTGATTTAACAAAAATTTAACGCGAATTTTAACAAAATATTAACGCTTACAATTTAGGTGGCACTTTTC
GGGGAAATGTGCGCGGAACCCCTATTTGTTTATTTTTCTAAATACATTCAAATATGTATCCGCTCATGAG
ACAATAACCCTGATAAATGCTTCAATAATATTGAAAAAGGAAGAGTATGAGTATTCAACATTTCCGTGTC
GCCCTTATTCCCTTTTTTGCGGCATTTTGCCTTCCTGTTTTTGCTCACCCAGAAACGCTGGTGAAAGTAA
AAGATGCTGAAGATCAGTTGGGTGCACGAGTGGGTTACATCGAACTGGATCTCAACAGCGGTAAGATCCT
TGAGAGTTTTCGCCCCGAAGAACGTTTTCCAATGATGAGCACTTTTAAAGTTCTGCTATGTGGCGCGGTA
TTATCCCGTATTGACGCCGGGCAAGAGCAACTCGGTCGCCGCATACACTATTCTCAGAATGACTTGGTTG
AGTACTCACCAGTCACAGAAAAGCATCTTACGGATGGCATGACAGTAAGAGAATTATGCAGTGCTGCCAT
AACCATGAGTGATAACACTGCGGCCAACTTACTTCTGACAACGATCGGAGGACCGAAGGAGCTAACCGCT
TTTTTGCACAACATGGGGGATCATGTAACTCGCCTTGATCGTTGGGAACCGGAGCTGAATGAAGCCATAC
CAAACGACGAGCGTGACACCACGATGCCTGTAGCAATGGCAACAACGTTGCGCAAACTATTAACTGGCGA
ACTACTTACTCTAGCTTCCCGGCAACAATTAATAGACTGGATGGAGGCGGATAAAGTTGCAGGACCACTT
CTGCGCTCGGCCCTTCCGGCTGGCTGGTTTATTGCTGATAAATCTGGAGCCGGTGAGCGTGGGTCTCGCG
GTATCATTGCAGCACTGGGGCCAGATGGTAAGCCCTCCCGTATCGTAGTTATCTACACGACGGGGAGTCA
GGCAACTATGGATGAACGAAATAGACAGATCGCTGAGATAGGTGCCTCACTGATTAAGCATTGGTAACTG
TCAGACCAAGTTTACTCATATATACTTTAGATTGATTTAAAACTTCATTTTTAATTTAAAAGGATCTAGG
TGAAGATCCTTTTTGATAATCTCATGACCAAAATCCCTTAACGTGAGTTTTCGTTCCACTGAGCGTCAGA
CCCCGTAGAAAAGATCAAAGGATCTTCTTGAGATCCTTTTTTTCTGCGCGTAATCTGCTGCTTGCAAACA
AAAAAACCACCGCTACCAGCGGTGGTTTGTTTGCCGGATCAAGAGCTACCAACTCTTTTTCCGAAGGTAA
CTGGCTTCAGCAGAGCGCAGATACCAAATACTGTTCTTCTAGTGTAGCCGTAGTTAGGCCACCACTTCAA
GAACTCTGTAGCACCGCCTACATACCTCGCTCTGCTAATCCTGTTACCAGTGGCTGCTGCCAGTGGCGAT
AAGTCGTGTCTTACCGGGTTGGACTCAAGACGATAGTTACCGGATAAGGCGCAGCGGTCGGGCTGAACGG
GGGGTTCGTGCACACAGCCCAGCTTGGAGCGAACGACCTACACCGAACTGAGATACCTACAGCGTGAGCT
ATGAGAAAGCGCCACGCTTCCCGAAGGGAGAAAGGCGGACAGGTATCCGGTAAGCGGCAGGGTCGGAACA
GGAGAGCGCACGAGGGAGCTTCCAGGGGGAAACGCCTGGTATCTTTATAGTCCTGTCGGGTTTCGCCACC
TCTGACTTGAGCGTCGATTTTTGTGATGCTCGTCAGGGGGGCGGAGCCTATGGAAAAACGCCAGCAACGC
GGCCTTTTTACGGTTCCTGGCCTTTTGCTGGCCTTTTGCTCACATGTTCTTTCCTGCGTTATCCCCTGAT
TCTGTGGATAACCGTATTACCGCCTTTGAGTGAGCTGATACCGCTCGCCGCAGCCGAACGACCGAGCGCA
GCGAGTCAGTGAGCGAGGAAGCGGAAGAGCGCCCAATACGCAAACCGCCTCTCCCCGCGCGTTGGCCGAT
TCATTAATGCAGCTGGCACGACAGGTTTCCCGACTGGAAAGCGGGCAGTGAGCGCAACGCAATTAATGTG
AGTTAGCTCACTCATTAGGCACCCCAGGCTTTACACTTTATGCTTCCGGCTCGTATGTTGTGTGGAATTG
TGAGCGGATAACAATTTCACACAGGAAACAGCTATGACCATGATTACGCCAAGCGCGCAATTAACCCTCA
CTAAAGGGAACAAAAGCTGGAGCTGCAAGCTTAATGTAGTCTTATGCAATACTCTTGTAGTCTTGCAACA
TGGTAACGATGAGTTAGCAACATGCCTTACAAGGAGAGAAAAAGCACCGTGCATGCCGATTGGTGGAAGT
AAGGTGGTACGATCGTGCCTTATTAGGAAGGCAACAGACGGGTCTGACATGGATTGGACGAACCACTGAA
TTGCCGCATTGCAGAGATATTGTATTTAAGTGCCTAGCTCGATACATAAACGGGTCTCTCTGGTTAGACC
AGATCTGAGCCTGGGAGCTCTCTGGCTAACTAGGGAACCCACTGCTTAAGCCTCAATAAAGCTTGCCTTG
AGTGCTTCAAGTAGTGTGTGCCCGTCTGTTGTGTGACTCTGGTAACTAGAGATCCCTCAGACCCTTTTAG
TCAGTGTGGAAAATCTCTAGCAGTGGCGCCCGAACAGGGACTTGAAAGCGAAAGGGAAACCAGAGGAGCT
CTCTCGACGCAGGACTCGGCTTGCTGAAGCGCGCACGGCAAGAGGCGAGGGGCGGCGACTGGTGAGTACG
CCAAAAATTTTGACTAGCGGAGGCTAGAAGGAGAGAGATGGGTGCGAGAGCGTCAGTATTAAGCGGGGGA
GAATTAGATCGCGATGGGAAAAAATTCGGTTAAGGCCAGGGGGAAAGAAAAAATATAAATTAAAACATAT
AGTATGGGCAAGCAGGGAGCTAGAACGATTCGCAGTTAATCCTGGCCTGTTAGAAACATCAGAAGGCTGT
AGACAAATACTGGGACAGCTACAACCATCCCTTCAGACAGGATCAGAAGAACTTAGATCATTATATAATA
CAGTAGCAACCCTCTATTGTGTGCATCAAAGGATAGAGATAAAAGACACCAAGGAAGCTTTAGACAAGAT
AGAGGAAGAGCAAAACAAAAGTAAGACCACCGCACAGCAAGCGGCCGCTGATCTTCAGACCTGGAGGAGG
AGATATGAGGGACAATTGGAGAAGTGAATTATATAAATATAAAGTAGTAAAAATTGAACCATTAGGAGTA
GCACCCACCAAGGCAAAGAGAAGAGTGGTGCAGAGAGAAAAAAGAGCAGTGGGAATAGGAGCTTTGTTCC
TTGGGTTCTTGGGAGCAGCAGGAAGCACTATGGGCGCAGCGTCAATGACGCTGACGGTACAGGCCAGACA
ATTATTGTCTGGTATAGTGCAGCAGCAGAACAATTTGCTGAGGGCTATTGAGGCGCAACAGCATCTGTTG
CAACTCACAGTCTGGGGCATCAAGCAGCTCCAGGCAAGAATCCTGGCTGTGGAAAGATACCTAAAGGATC
AACAGCTCCTGGGGATTTGGGGTTGCTCTGGAAAACTCATTTGCACCACTGCTGTGCCTTGGAATGCTAG
TTGGAGTAATAAATCTCTGGAACAGATTTGGAATCACACGACCTGGATGGAGTGGGACAGAGAAATTAAC
AATTACACAAGCTTAATACACTCCTTAATTGAAGAATCGCAAAACCAGCAAGAAAAGAATGAACAAGAAT
TATTGGAATTAGATAAATGGGCAAGTTTGTGGAATTGGTTTAACATAACAAATTGGCTGTGGTATATAAA
ATTATTCATAATGATAGTAGGAGGCTTGGTAGGTTTAAGAATAGTTTTTGCTGTACTTTCTATAGTGAAT
AGAGTTAGGCAGGGATATTCACCATTATCGTTTCAGACCCACCTCCCAACCCCGAGGGGACCCAGAGAGG
GCCTATTTCCCATGATTCCTTCATATTTGCATATACGATACAAGGCTGTTAGAGAGATAATTAGAATTAA
TTTGACTGTAAACACAAAGATATTAGTACAAAATACGTGACGTAGAAAGTAATAATTTCTTGGGTAGTTT
GCAGTTTTAAAATTATGTTTTAAAATGGACTATCATATGCTTACCGTAACTTGAAAGTATTTCGATTTCT
TGGCTTTATATATCTTGTGGAAAGGACGAAACACCGGTCCCGAAGGCTCCTCACCGGTTTTAGAGCTAGA
AATAGCAAGTTAAAATAAGGCTAGTCCGTTATCAACTTGAAAAAGTGGCACCGAGTCGGTGCTTTTTTAA
GCTTGGCGTAACTAGATCTTGAGACAAATGGCAGTATTCATCCACAATTTTAAAAGAAAAGGGGGGATTG
GGGGGTACAGTGCAGGGGAAAGAATAGTAGACATAATAGCAACAGACATACAAACTAAAGAATTACAAAA
ACAAATTACAAAAATTCAAAATTTTCGGGTTTATTACAGGGACAGCAGAGATCCACTTTGGCGCCGGCTC
GAGGGGG
Features (pLannotate 1.2.2; 29 found; start..end, strand, type, name):
     14..80      +  CDS            small t antigen (fragment): SV40 (simian virus 40) small t antigen
    106..317     +  promoter       EF-1α core promoter: core promoter for human elongation factor EF-1α
    318..1256    +  intron         EF-1α intron A: intron upstream of the start codon of human EF-1α
   1278..1877    +  CDS            PuroR (fragment): puromycin N-acetyltransferase; pac from Streptomyces; confers resistance to puromycin
   1893..2481    +  misc_feature   WPRE: woodchuck hepatitis virus posttranscriptional regulatory element
   2532..2551    +  misc_feature   cPPT/CTS (fragment): central polypurine tract and central termination sequence of HIV-1
   2553..2786    +  LTR            3' LTR (ΔU3): self-inactivating 3' long terminal repeat (LTR) from HIV-1
   2864..2985    +  polyA_signal   SV40 poly(A) signal: SV40 polyadenylation signal
   3025..3160    +  rep_origin     SV40 ori: SV40 origin of replication
   3181..3199    -  promoter       T7 promoter: promoter for bacteriophage T7 RNA polymerase
   3207..3362    +  CDS            lacZα (fragment): LacZα fragment of β-galactosidase; lacZ fragment
   3367..3795    +  rep_origin     f1 ori (sequence partly withheld): f1 bacteriophage origin of replication; arrow indicates direction of (+) strand synthesis
   3848..3952    +  promoter       AmpR promoter: bla
   3953..4813    +  CDS            AmpR: β-lactamase; bla; confers resistance to ampicillin, carbenicillin, and related antibiotics
   4984..5572    +  rep_origin     ori: high-copy-number ColE1/pMB1/pBR322/pUC origin of replication
   5755..5847    +  CDS            lacI (fragment): lac repressor; lacI; The lac repressor binds to the lac operator to inhibit transcription in E. coli. This inhibition can be relieved by adding lactose or isopropyl-β-D-thiogalactopyranoside (IPTG).
   5860..5881    +  protein_bind   CAP binding site: CAP binding activates transcription in the presence of cAMP. E. coli catabolite activator protein
   5896..5926    +  promoter       lac promoter: promoter for the E. coli lac operon
   5934..5950    +  protein_bind   lac operator: The lac repressor binds to the lac operator to inhibit transcription in E. coli. This inhibition can be relieved by adding lactose or isopropyl-β-D-thiogalactopyranoside (IPTG). lac repressor encoded by lacI
   5995..6013    +  promoter       T3 promoter: promoter for bacteriophage T3 RNA polymerase
   6041..6267    +  promoter       RSV promoter: Rous sarcoma virus enhancer/promoter
   6268..6448    +  LTR            5' LTR (truncated): truncated 5' long terminal repeat (LTR) from HIV-1
   6495..6620    +  misc_feature   HIV-1 Ψ: packaging signal of human immunodeficiency virus type 1
   6604..6967    +  CDS            HIV-1 gag (fragment): gag protein from human immunodeficiency virus 1; gag
   7113..7346    +  misc_feature   RRE: The Rev response element (RRE) of HIV-1 allows for Rev-dependent mRNA export from the nucleus to the cytoplasm.
   7723..7749    +  CDS            Rev (fragment): human immunodeficiency virus 1 (HIV-1) Rev protein; rev; enhances nuclear export of unspliced and incompletely spliced viral mRNAs
   7753..7993    +  promoter       U6 promoter: RNA polymerase III promoter for human U6 snRNA
   8023..8098    +  misc_RNA       gRNA scaffold: guide RNA scaffold for the Streptococcus pyogenes CRISPR/Cas9 system
   8154..8271    +  misc_feature   cPPT/CTS: central polypurine tract and central termination sequence of HIV-1
