[The description below was written by a language model from this plasmid's Addgene catalogue record and pLannotate feature annotations shown in this document.]
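Description:
SBK3 gRNA (BRDN0001148159) is a third-generation lentiviral guide RNA plasmid built on the lentiGuide-Puro backbone and designed to direct Streptococcus pyogenes Cas9 to the human SBK3 gene (also known as SGK110). It is propagated in E. coli as a high-copy plasmid through a ColE1/pUC-type origin with ampicillin selection from the β-lactamase gene. The backbone also carries an f1 origin, an SV40 origin and leftover lac and T7/T3 cloning-vector elements.

The viral transfer cassette begins with an RSV promoter fused to a truncated HIV-1 5' LTR, which makes genomic RNA production Tat-independent. It is followed by the Ψ packaging signal with a partial gag sequence and the Rev response element for nuclear export of the unspliced genome. Downstream, a human U6 RNA polymerase III promoter drives the SBK3-specific spacer fused to the Cas9 guide RNA scaffold. A central polypurine tract follows, an element that aids nuclear import of the viral genome. A separate EF-1α core promoter with its intron A expresses puromycin N-acetyltransferase, allowing selection of transduced mammalian cells. A WPRE enhances transcript expression, and the self-inactivating ΔU3 3' LTR disables LTR promoter activity after integration.

The plasmid does not encode Cas9, so it must be used together with a separate Cas9 vector or in cells that already express Cas9. The guide was designed against a single human SBK3 reference transcript and belongs to a human kinome gRNA collection, making it suited to CRISPR knockout of this kinase gene either individually or alongside other guides from the set.
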