Addgene plasmid #75901: SBK3 gRNA (BRDN0001148159)
Purpose: 3rd generation lentiviral gRNA plasmid targeting human SBK3
Depositing lab: John Doench & David Root. Depositing organization: Broad Institute. Publication: Optimized sgRNA design to maximize activity and minimize off-target effects of CRISPR-Cas9. Doench JG, Fusi N, Sullender M, Hegde M, Vaimberg EW, Donovan KF, Smith I, Tothova Z, Wilen C, Orchard R, Virgin HW, Listgarten J, Root DE. Nat Biotechnol. 2016 Jan 18. doi: 10.1038/nbt.3437. PubMed 26780180.
Backbone
  Vector backbone: lentiGuide-Puro
  Backbone manufacturer: Zhang Lab (Addgene plasmid # 52963)
  Vector type: Mammalian Expression, Lentiviral, CRISPR
  Selectable markers: Puromycin
Growth in bacteria
  Bacterial resistance: Ampicillin, 100 μg/mL
  Growth temperature: 37°C
  Growth strain: DH5alpha
  Copy number: High Copy
Gene/Insert
  Gene/Insert name: SBK3 (alt names: SBK3; NM_001199824.2)
  gRNA/shRNA sequence: GTCCCGAAGGCTCCTCACCG
  Species: H. sapiens (human)
  Entrez Gene: SBK3 (a.k.a. SGK110)
  Promoter: hU6
  Cloning method: Unknown
  Sequencing primers: 5′ U6-F; 3′ pS2-R
Terms and licenses: Academic/Nonprofit Terms; Industry Terms: Not Available to Industry
Depositor comments: The gRNA was designed to target the following Genbank reference sequence(s): NM_001199824.2. Note that this plasmid does NOT contain Cas9. It should be used in conjunction with lentiCas9-Blast (Addgene #52962) or otherwise with cell lines already expressing Cas9. Browse the full kinome gRNA library at http://www.addgene.org/pooled-library/broadgpp-human-kinome/ or visit http://www.broadinstitute.org/rnai/public/ for detailed protocols and information.
How to cite: SBK3 gRNA (BRDN0001148159) was a gift from John Doench & David Root (Addgene plasmid # 75901 ; http://n2t.net/addgene:75901 ; RRID:Addgene_75901)
