>Addgene plasmid #75901 | SBK3 gRNA (BRDN0001148159) | depositor partial sequence | sequence record 143361 | Target Sequence
GTCCCGAAGGCTCCTCACCG
