>Addgene plasmid #75901 | SBK3 gRNA (BRDN0001148159) | addgene partial sequence | sequence record 184789 | hU6-F
CGTAGAAAGTAATAATTTCTTGGGTAGTTTGCAGTTTTAAAATTATGTTTTAAAATGGACTATCATATGC
TTACCGTAACTTGAAAGTATTTCGATTTCTTGGCTTTATATATCTTGTGGAAAGGACGAAACACCGGTCC
CGAAGGCTCCTCACCGGTTTTAGAGCTAGAAATAGCAAGTTAAAATAAGGCTAGTCCGTTATCAACTTGA
AAAAGTGGCACCGAGTCGGTGCTTTTTTAAGCTTGGCGTAACTAGATCTTGAGACAAATGGCAGTATTCA
TCCACAATTTTAAAAGAAAAGGGGGGATTGGGGGGTACAGTGCAGGGGAAAGAATAGTAGACATAATAGC
AACAGACATACAAACTAAAGAATTACAAAAACAAATTACAAAAATTCAAAATTTTCGGGTTTATTACAGG
GACAGCAGAGATCCACTTTGGCGCCGGCTCGAGGGGGCCCGGGTGCAAAGATGGATAAAGTTTTAAACAG
AGAGGAATCTTTGCAGCTAATGGACCTTCTAGGTCTTGAAAGGAGTGGGAATTGGCTCCGGTGCCCGTCA
GTGGGCAGAG
